>Addgene plasmid #73343 | pDD315 (mTurquoise2^SEC^2xHA) | depositor full sequence | sequence record 135064 | pDD315 (mTurquoise2^SEC^2xHA) sequence 10473 bps
TCGCGCGTTTCGGTGATGACGGTGAAAACCTCTGACACATGCAGCTCCCGGAGACGGTCACAGCTTGTCT
GTAAGCGGATGCCGGGAGCAGACAAGCCCGTCAGGGCGCGTCAGCGGGTGTTGGCGGGTGTCGGGGCTGG
CTTAACTATGCGGCATCAGAGCAGATTGTACTGAGAGTGCACCATATGCGGTGTGAAATACCGCACAGAT
GCGTAAGGAGAAAATACCGCATCAGGCGCCATTCGCCATTCAGGCTGCGCAACTGTTGGGAAGGGCGATC
GGTGCGGGCCTCTTCGCTATTACGCCAGCTGGCGAAAGGGGGATGTGCTGCAAGGCGATTAAGTTGGGTA
ACGCCAGGGTTTTCCCAGTCACGACGTTGTAAAACGACGGCCAGTCGCCGGCACTAGTTACCCGAAGTAT
GTCAAAAAGAGGTATGCTATGAAGCAGCGTATTACAGTGACAGTTGACAGCGACAGCTATCAGTTGCTCA
AGGCATATATGATGTCAATATCTCCGGTTCGGTAAGCACAACCATGCAGAATGAAGCCCGTCGTCTGCGT
GCCGAACGCTGGAAAGCGGAAAATCAGGAAGGGATGGCTGAGGTCGCCCGGTTTATTGAAATGAACGGCT
CTTTTGCCGACGAGAACAGGGGCTGGTGAAATGCAGTTTAAGGTTTACACCTATAAAAGAGAGAGCCGTT
ATCGTCTGTTTGTGGATGTACAGAGTGATATTATTGACACGCCCGGGCGACGGATGGTGATCCCCCTGGC
CAGTGCACGTCTGCTGTCAGATAAAGTCCCCCGTGAACTTTACCCGGTGGTGCATATCGGGGATGAAAGC
TGGCGCATGATGACCACCGATATGGCCAGTGTGCCGGTCTCCGTTATCGGGGAAGAAGTGGCTGATCTCA
GCCACCGCGAAAATGACATCAAAAACGCCATTAACCTGATGTTCTGGGGAATATAAATGTCAGGCTCCCT
TATACACAGCCAGTCTGCAGGTCGACCTAGGGAGCATCGGGAGCCTCAGGAGCATCGATGGTAAGTAAGG
GCGAAGAATTGTTTACGGGGGTAGTACCAATCCTCGTCGAGCTCGACGGAGACGTCAACGGACACAAGTT
CTCCGTCTCCGGAGAGGGAGAGGGAGACGCCACCTACGGAAAGCTCACCCTCAAGTTCATCTGCACCACC
GGAAAGCTCCCAGTCCCATGGCCAACCCTCGTCACCACCCTCTCCTGGGGAGTCCAATGCTTCGCCCGTT
ACCCAGGTAAGTTTGGGAATGTATATTCAATGTAATGAAGTTGGAGGATTTTTTCAGACCACATGAAGCA
ACACGACTTCTTCAAGTCCGCCATGCCAGAGGGATACGTCCAAGAGCGTACCATCTTCTTCAAGGACGAC
GGAAACTACAAGACCCGTGCCGAGGTCAAGTTCGAGGGAGACACCCTCGTCAACCGTATCGAGCTCAAGG
TAAGTTTAACATGGGAATCGTGCTTCTGTTTAAACAAGAATGGTTTTCAGGGAATCGACTTCAAGGAGGA
CGGAAACATCCTCGGACACAAGCTCGAGTACAACTACTTCTCCGACAACGTCTACATCACCGCCGACAAG
CAAAAGAACGGAATCAAGGCCAACTTCAAGGTAAGTTTGCATTTTGTAATAATTTGAGAATCCAAAAACT
TGCTTTTTCAGATCCGTCACAACATCGAGGACGGAGGAGTCCAACTCGCCGACCACTACCAACAAAACAC
CCCAATCGGAGACGGACCAGTCCTCCTCCCAGACAACCACTACCTCTCCACCCAATCCAAGCTCTCCAAG
GACCCAAACGAGAAGCGTGACCACATGGTCCTCCTCGAGTTCGTCACCGCCGCCGGAATCACCCTCGGAA
TGGACGAGCTCTACAAGACCGGTGAGAATCTGTACTTTCAATCCGGAAAGGTAAGTTTAAAATAACTTCG
TATAATGTATACTATACGAAGTTATTTTCAGGGAGAGCAAAAGCTTATCTCCGAGGAGGACCTCTAAGGA
TGATCGACGCCAACGTCGTTGAATTTTCAAATTTTAAATACTGAATATTTGTTTTTTTTCCTATTATTTA
TTTATTCTCTTTGTGTTTTTTTTCTTGCTTTCTAAAAAATTAATTCAATCCAAATCTAAACATTTTTTTT
TCTCTTTCCGTCTCCCAATTCGTATTCCGCTCCTCTCATCTGAACACAATGTGCAAGTTTATTTATCTTC
TCGCTTTCATTTCATTAGGACGTGGGGGGAATTGGTGGAAGGGGGAAACACACAAAAGGATGATGGAAAT
GAAATAAGGACACACAATATGCAACAACATTCAATTCAGAAATATGGAGGAAGGTTTAAAAGAAAACATA
AAAATATATAGAGGAGGAAGGAAACTAGCTGCCCTCGATTGTCTATCTTCCATTCTCACCAAGTTTCAAC
AACTTTATTCAGTCATTCTTCTCTGGTTCATTTCCCAACCAATCTTCCCGAATAAAGCCCATCTGTCCTT
TCGGCCACATTCCTCACCTACATCCGTACTCCTTATCTCCCGTTCTTATCCAGTCTTTTATCGTCTCTGC
GTCTCGCACACTGTCTCGTCGGTAATGTAAAAAAAAAACAAAAAAAACTTGAAAACTTGCGGAAAGATTT
CCTAATAAAAGGAGACGAATCCGGTAGGAAATCGACAAGTCTCTGCTTCTCGAAGACTAGGTGAGTTACA
TTTCTTTGGCCGAATTATTTTGAAATCCTAAATTTGATAATTTCAGAGATGTCTGTAAAACTTGCGTGTT
ATGTGACGGCTTCGGTCACTGTCGCCACTCTTATGGTATGCTTCATGACCATGTCAACCATCTACTCGGA
GGTTGATGGATTCAGAGAGAAGCTTGATACCGAGATGAATGTGTTCAGAGTGAGTTAAATTATATTTTGA
ATTTTAAATAATTTTTAATTTTCTAGCAATCTACCAATGGATTGTGGAAGGACATAGTTGTCATCGGAAG
ATCTAGCAAGCGTGTCCGTTGTCAATATGAAGAGACCAACGCTACCCCAACTCCACATGCTGATGGATCC
CCATCTGCTCCACCAGGTCAACCACCAGCAGTTCCACCAGTCTTCAACCAGCCAAAGACTCCAAATGGAG
CCAATGGAAATGGACCAACCTGCAACTGCAATGCTGATAACAAGTGCCCAGCTGGACCATCCGGACCAAA
GGGAGTTCCAGGAGTTCCAGGACTCGACGGAGTTCCAGGACTTGACGGTGTTCCAGGAGTTGGAGCTGAT
GATATCGCTCCACAACGCGAGTCTGTCGGATGCTTCACTTGCCCACAAGGACCAGTTGGACCACCAGGAG
CTCTTGGAAGACCAGGACCACGTGGACTTCCAGGACCAAGAGGACAAAATGGAAACCCAGGAAGAGATGG
ACAACCAGGACATCCAGGAGAGCAAGGATCATCCGGTCAAATCGGAAAGATCGGAGAGCCAGGACCACCA
GGAGAGAAGGGACGCGACGCCGAGCATCCAATCGGAAGACCAGGACCAAAGGGACCAAGAGGAGATCAAG
GACCAACAGGACCAGCTGGACAGAACGGTCTTCACGGACCACCAGGAGAGCCAGGAACCGTTGGACCAGA
AGGACCATCTGGAAAGCAAGGACGTCAAGGACCAGACGGAACCCAGGGAGAGACTGGACCAGACGGAAGA
CCAGGAAAGGATGCCGAGTACTGCCAGTGCCCAGACAAGTCTCCACCATCAGAGGCTGTCAACGCCAACC
GTGGATACAGAAATATCTAAATTGTTGGTGTTTTCTAATAAAATATTTGAGATTCAGTGAGACTTTTTTC
TTGGCGGCACAATAAAGTTTCCTCTTTTTGTTGGGTCACTCAACGAACACAATACAAATATTTGAGCGCT
CGCATTTTTCTCAACCTTTCGGGTTTAAAGCACTTCAAAATGGAATTGAAGAGAGATTGTGAAAGTACAT
CAGACAGAATCACATTTTGATAGCATTCACTTCACTCAGATGCAAACTTTTCAGTGACTATAAAAAGTCA
TAAAATAATAACATTAAAAAAGCAAATAAATTAGCGAGAGAATTTTTTGACAAAAAGAAAGAAGAGTGAT
AGAGAAGAAGGGAATGCTTGAAAGGATTTTGCATTTATCTTAATCACCGTCTTCGAGAAGACGAACCATG
GCGCCAGTTTCAGAATCCAAGTTTCTAATATAGTTCATCACAATGTTGACGTTGGTCCAACCTCCGGCTT
GCATAATCTCTGGGATGGAAACTCCAGCGCGAGCCATGTCACGGGCAGCTCCGACACGGGCGGAATGTCC
AGACCAAGCCAAGTAACGTTGTCCGGAATCATCCTTGGCTCCGTAGATGAGACGGTGGGTAGCTTCGAAG
ATTCCTGAAAATTTATTTTCAGCTTATTCTTAGCTAATATGTTGTTTAAACTTACCTTCAAGAGCTCGAG
TCGAGAGTTGTGATGTTGCACTCGGGGCAGCAACTCCGTTCTTGCGAACACGACAGAACAGGTAGTTGTT
TGGATCATCGGCGACTCCGGAAACCGAAATCCAGCGCTCAACGAGCTTGGTAACTCCAAGGGAGAGCGCT
TTTTCGACTCCGGCAGTCGAGACCAGCGTTTTTGTACGTCCGATGTGGATGAGCATTCTTCCTCCGTCTG
TGCGACTAATATCCTTGACGCGAATGCGGGCAATTTCGGCGATACGGAGAAGTGTGTTGTAAGCAATTCC
GAGGAAGGCGAGGTTTCGGATGTCCTGGCAACGATCGGAATTTTCCATAAGAGAACGGACCTGATCGAAG
TCGGTTCTGAAAATTTCGTCAAGTCTTAGGATTGAATACATTAATATTTAAACTTACCTTTCGAAGGCGA
GGGCTTGCTTGGCTCTCTCTCCAGCATCAACATTTTCCTTGCGGATACGTCTCATTACGAGAGATACGGC
ATTAGAATCTGATGGGCGTGGAAGTCCAGATCGGCGATGGAGCATATTGAGCTGTCCGAGATGTTGTTGG
ATCGTCTTCACCGCCAATCCACGAGCTTGGAGGTAGAGCAAGTAGTCACGAACGTCTTCTGGCTCGGCTG
GGAACCACTTGCGGTTGTTAAGCTTGCACCAGGCAGCCCAAGAACGGCACACTGAGAGAAGCATCTTCCA
GGTGTGCTCGGAGAAGGCTTGTCTGTCACGGAACATATCCATGAGGTTCTTGCGAACTTCATCACTTGTC
GCGTCAACTGGAAGTGCTGGAAGATTTTGATGAACAGTGAGAAGATTTGACATATTTTCGAAGTTTTTTA
GATGCACTAGAACAAAGCGTGTTGGCTTCCTCTGAGCCCGCTTTCCTTATATACCCGCATTCTGCAGCCT
TACAGAATGTTCTAGAAGGTCCTAGATGCATTCGTTTGAAAATACTCCCGGTGGGTGCAAAGAGACGCAG
ACGGAAAATGTATCTGGGTCTCTTTATTGTGTACACTACTTTTCCATGTACCGAATGTGAGTCGCCCTCC
TTTTGCAACAAGCAGCTCGAATGTTCTAGAAAAAGGTGGAAAATAGTATAAATACCGTTGAAAATAAATA
CCGAACAACATTTGCTCTAATTGTGAAATTAGAAATCTTCAAACTATAATCATGTCACTTTACCACTATT
TCCGTCCAGCTCAACGTTCCGTTTTTGGTGATCATTTTTGCTTTCGTCGTAAATCTACACACGCGTCTCT
TCCGTGCGAGAGTCCAAGCCAGCAGCCAAATTCGTTGACTGAGTATTCAACGTTTATACGTTGTCGGCAA
CGAGAAATAGGAAAATGCATCGGGAAATGTTCTTTTTTCGATTTTTTCCAAGGTTTTGACAAATTTTACC
ACGAATTTTGCTATGTTTTCAATTAAAAAATATGTTATTCAACTGTTTCTATGAGGAAAATAAGGCTTTG
CATGTAATTTTCTTATTCAGCATAATTTTTAATTAATTTGAATTTTCTGTCCTAACGTTTATTTTGTTTT
CTTGGTTATGACTGATCTGAAATTAATTTTTGAATTTTAAGGTAATATGTCAGGCGGTGCCGCAAGTTTG
TACAAAAAAGCAGGCTCCATGAAAAAGCCTGAACTCACCGCGACGTCTGTCGAGAAGTTTCTGATCGAAA
AGTTCGACAGCGTCTCCGACCTGATGCAGCTCTCGGAGGGCGAAGAATCTCGTGCTTTCAGCTTCGATGT
AGGAGGGCGTGGATATGTCCTGCGGGTAAATAGCTGCGCCGATGGTTTCTACAAAGATCGTTATGTTTAT
CGGCACTTTGCATCGGCCGCGCTCCCGATTCCGGAAGTGCTTGACATTGGGGAATTCAGCGAGAGCCTGA
CCTATTGCATCTCCCGCCGTGCACAGGGTGTCACGTTGCAAGACCTGCCTGAAACCGAACTGCCCGCTGT
TCTGCAGCCGGTCGCGGAGGCCATGGATGCGATCGCTGCGGCCGATCTTAGCCAGACGAGCGGGTTCGGC
CCATTCGGACCGCAAGGAATCGGTCAATACACTACATGGCGTGATTTCATATGCGCGATTGCTGATCCCC
ATGTGTATCACTGGCAAACTGTGATGGACGACACCGTCAGTGCGTCCGTCGCGCAGGCTCTCGATGAGCT
GATGCTTTGGGCCGAGGACTGCCCCGAAGTCCGGCACCTCGTGCACGCGGATTTCGGCTCCAACAATGTC
CTGACGGACAATGGCCGCATAACAGCGGTCATTGACTGGAGCGAGGCGATGTTCGGGGATTCCCAATACG
AGGTCGCCAACATCTTCTTCTGGAGGCCGTGGTTGGCTTGTATGGAGCAGCAGACGCGCTACTTCGAGCG
GAGGCATCCGGAGCTTGCAGGATCGCCGCGGCTCCGGGCGTATATGCTCCGCATTGGTCTTGACCAACTC
TATCAGAGCTTGGTTGACGGCAATTTCGATGATGCAGCTTGGGCGCAGGGTCGATGCGACGCAATCGTCC
GATCCGGAGCCGGGACTGTCGGGCGTACACAAATCGCCCGCAGAAGCGCGGCCGTCTGGACCGATGGCTG
TGTAGAAGTACTCGCCGATAGTGGAAACCGACGCCCCAGCACTCGTCCGAGGGCAAAGGAATAGACCCAG
CTTTCTTGTACAAAGTGGGTCCAATTACTCTTCAACATCCCTACATGCTCTTTCTCCCTGTGCTCCCACC
CCCTATTTTTGTTATTATCAAAAAACTTCTCTTAATTTCTTTGTTTTTTAGCTTCTTTTAAGTCACCTCT
AACAATGAAATTGTGTAGATTCAAAAATAGAATTAATTCGTAATAAAAAGTCGAAAAAAATTGTGCTCCC
TCCCCCCATTAATAATAATTCTATCCCAAAATCTACACAATGTTCTGTGTACACTTCTTATGTTTTTTAC
TTCTGATAAATTTTTTTGAAACATCATAGAAAAAACCGCACACAAAATACCTTATCATATGTTACGTTTC
AGTTTATGACCGCAATTTTTAATAACTTCGTATAATGTATACTATACGAAGTTATTTTCAGGGAGCCGGC
TCTTATCCATACGATGTCCCAGATTACGCTTACCCATATGACGTTCCAGACTATGCCGGAGGACTAGTTC
GACCTGCAGACTGGCTGTGTATAAGGGAGCCTGACATTTAGATTCCCCAGAACATAAGGTTGATAGCGTT
CTTGATATCGTTCTCACGGTGAGAAAGGTCGGCAACCTCCTCTCCGATGACGGAAACTGGAACGGAAGCC
ATGTCGGTGGTCATCATACGCCAAGACTCGTCTCCGATGTGAACAACTGGGTAGAGCTCACGTGGAACCT
TGTCGGAAAGAAGACGGGCGGAAGCAAGTGGGATAACCATACGGCGTCCTGGGGTATCGATGATGTCGGA
TTGGACGTCGACGAAAAGACGGTAGCGACTCTCTCTTTTATAAGTGTAAACCTTGAATTGCATTTCACCA
GCCCCTGTTCTCGTCGGCAAAAGAGCCGTTCATTTCAATAAACCGGGCGACCTCAGCCATCCCTTCCTGA
TTTTCCGCTTTCCAGCGTTCGGCACGCAGACGACGGGCTTCATTCTGCATGGTTGTGCTTACCGAACCGG
AGATATTGACATCATATATGCCTTGAGCAACTGATAGCTGTCGCTGTCAACTGTCACTGTAATACGCTGC
TTCATAGCATACCTCTTTTTGACATACTTCGGGTTCCTAGGAAATCGATACCGGTAACATGGTCATAGCT
GTTTCCTGTGTGAAATTGTTATCCGCTCACAATTCCACACAACATACGAGCCGGAAGCATAAAGTGTAAA
GCCTGGGGTGCCTAATGAGTGAGCTAACTCACATTAATTGCGTTGCGCTCACTGCCCGCTTTCCAGTCGG
GAAACCTGTCGTGCCAGCTGCATTAATGAATCGGCCAACGCGCGGGGAGAGGCGGTTTGCGTATTGGGCG
CTCTTCCGCTTCCTCGCTCACTGACTCGCTGCGCTCGGTCGTTCGGCTGCGGCGAGCGGTATCAGCTCAC
TCAAAGGCGGTAATACGGTTATCCACAGAATCAGGGGATAACGCAGGAAAGAACATGTGAGCAAAAGGCC
AGCAAAAGGCCAGGAACCGTAAAAAGGCCGCGTTGCTGGCGTTTTTCCATAGGCTCCGCCCCCCTGACGA
GCATCACAAAAATCGACGCTCAAGTCAGAGGTGGCGAAACCCGACAGGACTATAAAGATACCAGGCGTTT
CCCCCTGGAAGCTCCCTCGTGCGCTCTCCTGTTCCGACCCTGCCGCTTACCGGATACCTGTCCGCCTTTC
TCCCTTCGGGAAGCGTGGCGCTTTCTCATAGCTCACGCTGTAGGTATCTCAGTTCGGTGTAGGTCGTTCG
CTCCAAGCTGGGCTGTGTGCACGAACCCCCCGTTCAGCCCGACCGCTGCGCCTTATCCGGTAACTATCGT
CTTGAGTCCAACCCGGTAAGACACGACTTATCGCCACTGGCAGCAGCCACTGGTAACAGGATTAGCAGAG
CGAGGTATGTAGGCGGTGCTACAGAGTTCTTGAAGTGGTGGCCTAACTACGGCTACACTAGAAGAACAGT
ATTTGGTATCTGCGCTCTGCTGAAGCCAGTTACCTTCGGAAAAAGAGTTGGTAGCTCTTGATCCGGCAAA
CAAACCACCGCTGGTAGCGGTGGTTTTTTTGTTTGCAAGCAGCAGATTACGCGCAGAAAAAAAGGATCTC
AAGAAGATCCTTTGATCTTTTCTACGGGGTCTGACGCTCAGTGGAACGAAAACTCACGTTAAGGGATTTT
GGTCATGAGATTATCAAAAAGGATCTTCACCTAGATCCTTTTAAATTAAAAATGAAGTTTTAAATCAATC
TAAAGTATATATGAGTAAACTTGGTCTGACAGTTACCAATGCTTAATCAGTGAGGCACCTATCTCAGCGA
TCTGTCTATTTCGTTCATCCATAGTTGCCTGACTCCCCGTCGTGTAGATAACTACGATACGGGAGGGCTT
ACCATCTGGCCCCAGTGCTGCAATGATACCGCGAGACCCACGCTCACCGGCTCCAGATTTATCAGCAATA
AACCAGCCAGCCGGAAGGGCCGAGCGCAGAAGTGGTCCTGCAACTTTATCCGCCTCCATCCAGTCTATTA
ATTGTTGCCGGGAAGCTAGAGTAAGTAGTTCGCCAGTTAATAGTTTGCGCAACGTTGTTGCCATTGCTAC
AGGCATCGTGGTGTCACGCTCGTCGTTTGGTATGGCTTCATTCAGCTCCGGTTCCCAACGATCAAGGCGA
GTTACATGATCCCCCATGTTGTGCAAAAAAGCGGTTAGCTCCTTCGGTCCTCCGATCGTTGTCAGAAGTA
AGTTGGCCGCAGTGTTATCACTCATGGTTATGGCAGCACTGCATAATTCTCTTACTGTCATGCCATCCGT
AAGATGCTTTTCTGTGACTGGTGAGTACTCAACCAAGTCATTCTGAGAATAGTGTATGCGGCGACCGAGT
TGCTCTTGCCCGGCGTCAATACGGGATAATACCGCGCCACATAGCAGAACTTTAAAAGTGCTCATCATTG
GAAAACGTTCTTCGGGGCGAAAACTCTCAAGGATCTTACCGCTGTTGAGATCCAGTTCGATGTAACCCAC
TCGTGCACCCAACTGATCTTCAGCATCTTTTACTTTCACCAGCGTTTCTGGGTGAGCAAAAACAGGAAGG
CAAAATGCCGCAAAAAAGGGAATAAGGGCGACACGGAAATGTTGAATACTCATACTCTTCCTTTTTCAAT
ATTATTGAAGCATTTATCAGGGTTATTGTCTCATGAGCGGATACATATTTGAATGTATTTAGAAAAATAA
ACAAATAGGGGTTCCGCGCACATTTCCCCGAAAAGTGCCACCTGACGTCTAAGAAACCATTATTATCATG
ACATTAACCTATAAAAATAGGCGTATCACGAGGCCCTTTCGTC
Features (pLannotate 1.2.2; 27 found; start..end, strand, type, name):
    137..236     +  misc_feature   bom (fragment): basis of mobility region from pBR322
    242..395     -  CDS            lacZα (fragment): LacZα fragment of β-galactosidase; lacZ fragment
    498..656     +  CDS            ccdA (fragment): CCDA_ECO57 - Also known as H, letA. Experimental evidence at protein level: Swiss-Prot protein existence level 1. Antitoxin component of a type II toxin-antitoxin (TA) system which inhibits the post-segregational killing (PSK) of plasmid-free cells, also referred to as a plasmid addiction system. Binds to and blocks the activity of CcdB; will also remove bound CcdB protein from the CcdB-GyrA complex by forming a CcdA-CcdB complex, a process termed rejuvenation. Functions as a transcriptional corepressor for the ccdAB operon, repression also requires CcdB (By similarity). From Escherichia coli
    661..966     +  CDS            ccdB: CcdB, a bacterial toxin that poisons DNA gyrase; ccdB; Plasmids containing the ccdB gene cannot be propagated in standard E. coli strains.
   1038..1907    +  CDS            mTurquoise2: mTurquoise2 is a basic (constitutively fluorescent) cyan fluorescent protein published in 2012, derived from Aequorea victoria. It is reported to be a rapidly-maturing monomer with very low acid sensitivity.
   1952..1985    -  protein_bind   loxP511: Cre-mediated recombination occurs in the 8-bp core sequence (GTATACAT). loxP511 sites are compatible with each other, but incompatible with wild-type loxP sites. Cre recombinase
   2779..2925    +  CDS            sqt-1 (fragment): SQT1_CAEEL - Also known as rol-5. Protein inferred from homology: Swiss-Prot protein existence level 3. Nematode cuticles are composed largely of collagen-like proteins. The cuticle functions both as an exoskeleton and as a barrier to protect the worm from its environment. This is a collagen critical for organismal morphogenesis. Mutations in sqt-1 can lengthen, shorten, or helically twist the entire animal. From Caenorhabditis elegans.
   2958..3797    +  CDS            sqt-1 (fragment): SQT1_CAEEL - Also known as rol-5. Protein inferred from homology: Swiss-Prot protein existence level 3. Nematode cuticles are composed largely of collagen-like proteins. The cuticle functions both as an exoskeleton and as a barrier to protect the worm from its environment. This is a collagen critical for organismal morphogenesis. Mutations in sqt-1 can lengthen, shorten, or helically twist the entire animal. From Caenorhabditis elegans.
   3841..4164    -  terminator     tbb-2 terminator: tbb-2; transcription terminator for the C. elegans tubulin beta-2 gene
   4173..5303    -  CDS            cre: RECR_BPP1 - Experimental evidence at protein level: Swiss-Prot protein existence level 1. Catalyzes site-specific recombination between two 34-base- pair LOXP sites. Its role is to maintain the phage genome as a monomeric unit-copy plasmid in the lysogenic state. From Escherichia phage P1 (Bacteriophage P1).
   5652..5702    +  CDS            hsp-16.1 (fragment): HSP11_CAEEL - Also known as hsp16-1b. Experimental evidence at transcript level: Swiss-Prot protein existence level 2. From Caenorhabditis elegans.
   6083..6103    +  protein_bind   attB1: mutant version of attB; core recombination site for the Gateway® BP reaction BP Clonase™
   6109..7134    +  CDS            HygR: aminoglycoside phosphotransferase from E. coli; aph(4)-Ia; confers resistance to hygromycin
   7138..7158    -  protein_bind   attB2: mutant version of attB; core recombination site for the Gateway® BP reaction BP Clonase™
   7512..7545    -  protein_bind   loxP511: Cre-mediated recombination occurs in the 8-bp core sequence (GTATACAT). loxP511 sites are compatible with each other, but incompatible with wild-type loxP sites. Cre recombinase
   7567..7592    +  CDS            3xHA (fragment): three tandem HA epitope tags
   7594..7610    +  CDS            3xHA (fragment): three tandem HA epitope tags
   7671..7973    -  CDS            ccdB: CCDB_ECOLI - Also known as G, letB, letD. Experimental evidence at protein level: Swiss-Prot protein existence level 1. Toxic component of a type II toxin-antitoxin (TA) system, functioning in plasmid maintainence. Responsible for the post- segregational killing (PSK) of plasmid-free cells, also referred to as a plasmid addiction system. Half-life of over 2 hours. Cell killing by CcdB is accompanied by filamentation, defects in chromosome and plasmid segregation, defects in cell division, formation of anucleate cells, decreased DNA synthesis and plasmid loss. Interferes with the activity of DN
   7978..8136    -  CDS            ccdA (fragment): CCDA_ECO57 - Also known as H, letA. Experimental evidence at protein level: Swiss-Prot protein existence level 1. Antitoxin component of a type II toxin-antitoxin (TA) system which inhibits the post-segregational killing (PSK) of plasmid-free cells, also referred to as a plasmid addiction system. Binds to and blocks the activity of CcdB; will also remove bound CcdB protein from the CcdB-GyrA complex by forming a CcdA-CcdB complex, a process termed rejuvenation. Functions as a transcriptional corepressor for the ccdAB operon, repression also requires CcdB (By similarity). From Escherichia coli
   8276..8292    -  protein_bind   lac operator: The lac repressor binds to the lac operator to inhibit transcription in E. coli. This inhibition can be relieved by adding lactose or isopropyl-β-D-thiogalactopyranoside (IPTG). lac repressor encoded by lacI
   8300..8330    -  promoter       lac promoter: promoter for the E. coli lac operon
   8345..8366    -  protein_bind   CAP binding site: CAP binding activates transcription in the presence of cAMP. E. coli catabolite activator protein
   8379..8471    -  CDS            lacI (fragment): lac repressor; lacI; The lac repressor binds to the lac operator to inhibit transcription in E. coli. This inhibition can be relieved by adding lactose or isopropyl-β-D-thiogalactopyranoside (IPTG).
   8654..9242    -  rep_origin     ori: high-copy-number ColE1/pMB1/pBR322/pUC origin of replication
   9413..10273   -  CDS            AmpR: β-lactamase; bla; confers resistance to ampicillin, carbenicillin, and related antibiotics
  10274..10378   -  promoter       AmpR promoter: bla
  10473..35      +  CDS            rop (fragment) (across the origin): Rop protein, which maintains plasmids at low copy number; rop
