[The description below was written by a language model from this plasmid's Addgene catalogue record and pLannotate feature annotations shown in this document.]
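Description:
pDD315 (mTurquoise2^SEC^2xHA) is a roughly 10.5 kb repair-template vector for CRISPR/Cas9-triggered homologous recombination in C. elegans, built on a modified pUC19 backbone. It is propagated in E. coli through the high-copy ColE1/pUC origin and selected with ampicillin (AmpR under its bla promoter). Two ccdB toxin cassettes, in opposite orientations, flank the payload. These are placeholders meant to be replaced by the 5′ and 3′ homology arms for a target locus, so plasmids retaining ccdB are counter-selected in standard strains. The record notes that the duplicated ccdB sites may make the plasmid prone to recombination.

The payload is a C. elegans codon-optimized cyan fluorescent protein, mTurquoise2, followed by a self-excising cassette (SEC) and then a 2xHA epitope tag, which the annotation detects as partial 3xHA matches. The SEC is bounded by two lox511-type sites and contains three elements: a dominant sqt-1(d) cuticle collagen allele that gives a visible worm phenotype, a Cre recombinase gene with a tbb-2 terminator next to hsp-16.1 heat-shock gene sequence, and a hygromycin resistance gene. Hygromycin and the sqt-1(d) phenotype identify knock-in animals. Cre expression, presumably heat-shock inducible given the adjacent hsp-16.1 sequence, then removes everything between the lox sites and leaves an mTurquoise2–2xHA tag at the locus.

According to the depositor, this vector derives from an earlier FP-SEC series, with 2xHA replacing 3xFlag and Lox511I replacing loxP. These changes let it be used in strains already modified with green or red FP-SEC vectors without epitope or lox conflicts. The catalogue insert name still reads "3xFlag", which disagrees with the plasmid name, the tag field and the feature table.
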