Addgene plasmid #73343: pDD315 (mTurquoise2^SEC^2xHA)
Purpose: mTurquoise2^SEC^2xHA vector with ccdB sites for cloning homology arms
Depositing lab: Bob Goldstein. Depositing organization: University of North Carolina at Chapel Hill. Publication: Architecture of the cortical actomyosin network driving apical constriction in C. elegans. Zhang P, Medwig-Kinney TN, Goldstein B. J Cell Biol. 2023 Sep 4;222(9):e202302102. doi: 10.1083/jcb.202302102. Epub 2023 Jun 23. PubMed 37351566.
Backbone
  Vector backbone: pUC19 (modified)
  Backbone size w/o insert (bp): 2600
  Total vector size (bp): 10500
  Modifications to backbone: Addition of ccdB markers to facilitate homology arm cloning
  Vector type: Worm Expression, Cre/Lox, CRISPR
  Selectable markers: Hygromycin ; sqt-1(d) (worm phenotypic marker)
Growth in bacteria
  Bacterial resistance: Ampicillin, 100 μg/mL
  Growth temperature: 30°C
  Growth strain: NEB Turbo
  Growth instructions: The dual ccdB sites in this vector may make it prone to recombination. It is recommended to pick several single clones and test by restriction digestion before use. This construct should be maintained as a purified plasmid stock in addition to a bacterial stock in case there is a need to re-transform.
  Copy number: Unknown
Gene/Insert
  Gene/Insert name: mTurquoise2-C1^SEC^3xFlag
  Species: C. elegans (nematode), Synthetic
  Insert size (bp): 6600
  Tag / fusion protein: C. elegans codon-optimized mTurquoise2; 2xHA
  Cloning method: Gibson Cloning
  Sequencing primers: 5′ M13 Forward (tgtaaaacgacggccagt); 3′ M13 Reverse (caggaaacagctatgaccatg)
Terms and licenses: Academic/Nonprofit Terms; Industry Terms: Not Available to Industry
Depositor comments: pDD315 is a derivative of our published vectors pDD282-285 (Dickinson et al. Genetics 2015). It has a 2xHA tag in place of 3xFlag, and Lox511I sites in place of LoxP. These features allow pDD315 to be used in a genetic background that has already been modified using a green or red FP-SEC vector, without conflicts between epitope tags and Lox sites.
How to cite: pDD315 (mTurquoise2^SEC^2xHA) was a gift from Bob Goldstein (Addgene plasmid # 73343 ; http://n2t.net/addgene:73343 ; RRID:Addgene_73343)
