>Addgene plasmid #73343 | pDD315 (mTurquoise2^SEC^2xHA) | addgene partial sequence | sequence record 139162 | Hygro-F 5'-gacggcaatttcgatgatg-3'
GTCTGGACCGATGGCTGTGTAGAAGTACTCGCCGATAGTGGAAACCGACGCCCCAGCACTCGTCCGAGGG
CAAAGGAATAGACCCAGCTTTCTTGTACAAAGTGGGTCCAATTACTCTTCAACATCCCTACATGCTCTTT
CTCCCTGTGCTCCCACCCCCTATTTTTGTTATTATCAAAAAACTTCTCTTAATTTCTTTGTTTTTTAGCT
TCTTTTAAGTCACCTCTAACAATGAAATTGTGTAGATTCAAAAATAGAATTAATTCGTAATAAAAAGTCG
AAAAAAATTGTGCTCCCTCCCCCCATTAATAATAATTCTATCCCAAAATCTACACAATGTTCTGTGTACA
CTTCTTATGTTTTTTACTTCTGATAAATTTTTTTGAAACATCATAGAAAAAACCGCACACAAAATACCTT
ATCATATGTTACGTTTCAGTTTATGACCGCAATTTTTAATAACTTCGTATAATGTATACTATACGAAGTT
ATTTTCAGGGAGCCGGCTCTTATCCATACGATGTCCCAGATTACGCTTACCCATATGACGTTCCAGACTA
TGCCGGAGGACTAGTTCGACCTGCAGACTGGCTGTGTATAAGGGAGCCTGACATTTAGATTCCCCAGAAC
ATAAGGTTGATAGCGTTCTTGATATCGTTCTCACGGTGAGAAAGGTCGGCAACCTCCTCTCCGATGACGG
AAACTGGAACGGAAGCCATGTCGGTGGTCATCATACGCCAAGACTCGTCTCCGATGTGAACAACT
