>Addgene plasmid #73343 | pDD315 (mTurquoise2^SEC^2xHA) | addgene partial sequence | sequence record 139167 | Lac-promoter 5'-CACTTTATGCTTCCGGCTCG-3'
ACAGCTATGACCATGTTACCGGTATCGATTTCCTAGGAACCCGAAGTATGTCAAAAAGAGGTATGCTATG
AAGCAGCGTATTACAGTGACAGTTGACAGCGACAGCTATCAGTTGCTCAAGGCATATATGATGTCAATAT
CTCCGGTTCGGTAAGCACAACCATGCAGAATGAAGCCCGTCGTCTGCGTGCCGAACGCTGGAAAGCGGAA
AATCAGGAAGGGATGGCTGAGGTCGCCCGGTTTATTGAAATGAACGGCTCTTTTGCCGACGAGAACAGGG
GCTGGTGAAATGCAATTCAAGGTTTACACTTATAAAAGAGAGAGTCGCTACCGTCTTTTCGTCGACGTCC
AATCCGACATCATCGATACCCCAGGACGCCGTATGGTTATCCCACTTGCTTCCGCCCGTCTTCTTTCCGA
CAAGGTTCCACGTGAGCTCTACCCAGTTGTTCACATCGGAGACGAGTCTTGGCGTATGATGACCACCGAC
ATGGCTTCCGTTCCAGTTTCCGTCATCGGAGAGGAGGTTGCCGACCTTTCTCACCGTGAGAACGATATCA
AGAACGCTATCAACCTTATGTTCTGGGGAATCTAAATGTCAGGCTCCCTTATACACAGCCAGTCTGCA
