>Addgene plasmid #73343 | pDD315 (mTurquoise2^SEC^2xHA) | addgene partial sequence | sequence record 140212 | pDD-R 5'-CCTTGAAGTCGATTCCctga-3'
TTGACCTCGGCACGGGTCTTGTAGTTTCCGTCGTCCTTGAAGAAGATGGTACGCTCTTGGACGTATCCCT
CTGGCATGGCGGACTTGAAGAAGTCGTGTTGCTTCATGTGGTCTGAAAAAATCCTCCAACTTCATTACAT
TGAATATACATTCCCAAACTTACCTGGGTAACGGGCGAAGCATTGGACTCCCCAGGAGAGGGTGGTGACG
AGGGTTGGCCATGGGACTGGGAGCTTTCCGGTGGTGCAGATGAACTTGAGGGTGAGCTTTCCGTAGGTGG
CGTCTCCCTCTCCCTCTCCGGAGACGGAGAACTTGTGTCCGTTGACGTCTCCGTCGAGCTCGACGAGGAT
TGGTACTACCCCCGTAAACAATTCTTCGCCCTTACTTACCATCGATGCTCCTGAGGCTCCCGATGCTCCC
TAGGTCGACCTGCAGACTGGCTGTGTATAAGGGAGCCTGACATTTATATTCCCCAGAACATCAGGTTAAT
GGCGTTTTTGATGTCATTTTCGCGGTGGCTGAGATCAGCCACTTCTTCCCCGATAACGGAGACCGGCACA
CTGGCCATATCGGTGGTCATCATGCGCCAGCTTTCATCCCCGATATGCACCACCGGGTAAAGTTCACGGG
GGACTTTATCTGACAGCAGACGTGCACTGGCCAGGG
